Addgene plasmid #112714: pcDNA3.1/TO-myc-BirA*-NES
Purpose: For tetracycline-inducible expression of myc-BirA*-NES in mammalian cells. For BioID studies.
Depositing lab: Daniel Schoenberg. Depositing organization: Ohio State University. Publication: RNA-binding proteins and heat-shock protein 90 are constituents of the cytoplasmic capping enzyme interactome. Trotman JB, Agana BA, Giltmier AJ, Wysocki VH, Schoenberg DR. J Biol Chem. 2018 Oct 26;293(43):16596-16607. doi: 10.1074/jbc.RA118.004973. Epub 2018 Aug 30. PubMed 30166341.
Backbone
  Vector backbone: pcDNA3.1 mycBioID
  Backbone manufacturer: Addgene plasmid #35700
  Backbone size w/o insert (bp): 5400
  Total vector size (bp): 5503
  Modifications to backbone: Added TetO2 sequence at same position as in pcDNA4/TO. The HIV Rev nuclear export signal (NES) and linkers present in pcDNA3.1/TO-myc-BirA*-cCE were added downstream of the BirA* sequence.
  Vector type: Mammalian Expression
  Selectable markers: Neomycin (select with G418)
Growth in bacteria
  Bacterial resistance: Ampicillin, 100 μg/mL
  Growth temperature: 37°C
  Growth strain: DH5alpha
  Copy number: High Copy
Gene/Insert
  Gene/Insert name: HIV Rev nuclear export signal (NES)
  Species: human immunodeficiency virus
  Insert size (bp): 63
Resource information
  A portion of this plasmid was derived from a plasmid made by: BirA* sequence included in Addgene plasmid #35700 (credit to Kyle Roux).
Terms and licenses: Academic/Nonprofit Terms; Industry Terms: Not Available to Industry
Depositor comments: Tet operator sequence and HIV Rev NES added to pcDNA3.1-myc-BirA* (Addgene plasmid #35700). Peptide sequence added to the C-terminus of BirA*: LELQLPPLERLTLDMAMEA. LE and MAMEA are linker sequences in pcDNA3.1-myc-BirA*-cCE (Addgene plasmid #112713), included as a control. The LE sequence is encoded by CTCGAG, a XhoI restriction site. Additional internal sequencing primers: IntBirA1-F: CATTCGGAGCCAACCTGTACCTG IntBirA2-F: CGACAAGGAAATCTTCGGCATCTCC
How to cite: pcDNA3.1/TO-myc-BirA*-NES was a gift from Daniel Schoenberg (Addgene plasmid # 112714 ; http://n2t.net/addgene:112714 ; RRID:Addgene_112714)
