[The description below was written by a language model from this plasmid's Addgene catalogue record and pLannotate feature annotations shown in this document.]
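Description:
pcDNA3.1/TO-myc-BirA*-NES is a mammalian expression plasmid for tetracycline-inducible production of a myc-tagged promiscuous biotin ligase carrying a nuclear export signal, intended for BioID proximity-labelling experiments. It was built from the pcDNA3.1 mycBioID backbone and is propagated in E. coli through a high-copy ColE1/pUC-type origin with ampicillin selection (AmpR under its own bla promoter). An f1 origin is also present. Stable mammalian lines can be selected with G418 through a neomycin phosphotransferase cassette driven by the SV40 early promoter and ended by the SV40 poly(A) signal.

The expression unit uses the CMV immediate-early enhancer and promoter, followed directly by two tet operator copies placed as in pcDNA4/TO. The annotation software labels these as short PLtetO-1 fragments. In cells that express the Tet repressor, transcription is blocked until tetracycline or doxycycline is added. A T7 promoter lies upstream of the coding region, which encodes BirA(R118G), also called BirA*. This E. coli biotin ligase mutant releases reactive biotinyl-AMP and so biotinylates nearby proteins. The myc tag named in the record is not annotated separately in the feature table. A short C-terminal extension adds the HIV-1 Rev NES, flanked by linker residues, one of which is encoded by an XhoI site, and the unit ends with the bGH poly(A) signal.

According to the depositor, the linkers match those in a companion BirA* fusion to the cytoplasmic capping enzyme. This plasmid therefore serves as the cytoplasm-directed, ligase-only control for background biotinylation. The catalogue gives a total size of about 5.5 kb, whereas the sequenced record is about 6.5 kb, a discrepancy the record does not explain.
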