Features (pLannotate 1.2.2; 23 found; start..end, strand, type, name):
     27..406     +  enhancer       CMV enhancer: human cytomegalovirus immediate early enhancer
    407..610     +  promoter       CMV promoter: human cytomegalovirus (CMV) immediate early promoter
    612..631     +  promoter       PLtetO-1 promoter (fragment): modified phage lambda PL promoter with tet operator sites (Lutz and Bujard, 1997)
    633..652     +  promoter       PLtetO-1 promoter (fragment): modified phage lambda PL promoter with tet operator sites (Lutz and Bujard, 1997)
    652..679     +  LTR            5' LTR (truncated) (fragment): truncated 5' long terminal repeat (LTR) from HIV-1
    695..713     +  promoter       T7 promoter: promoter for bacteriophage T7 RNA polymerase
    773..1732    +  CDS            BirA(R118G): promiscuous R118G mutant of the E. coli biotin protein ligase (Cronan, 2005) also known as BirA* or BioID
   1739..1774    +  CDS            Rev (fragment): human immunodeficiency virus 1 (HIV-1) Rev protein; rev; enhances nuclear export of unspliced and incompletely spliced viral mRNAs
   1896..2120    +  polyA_signal   bGH poly(A) signal: bovine growth hormone polyadenylation signal
   2124..2145    +  promoter       SV40 promoter (fragment): SV40 enhancer and early promoter
   2166..2594    +  rep_origin     f1 ori (sequence partly withheld): f1 bacteriophage origin of replication; arrow indicates direction of (+) strand synthesis
   2608..2937    +  promoter       SV40 promoter: SV40 enhancer and early promoter
   3004..3798    +  CDS            NeoR/KanR: aminoglycoside phosphotransferase from Tn5; aph(3')-II (or nptII); confers resistance to neomycin, kanamycin, and G418 (Geneticin®)
   3819..3977    +  CDS            ble (fragment): BLE_KLEPN - Experimental evidence at protein level: Swiss-Prot protein existence level 1. Binding protein with a strong affinity to the bleomycin family of antibiotics. Binds to CL990; an antimitotic-antibiotic compound. From Klebsiella pneumoniae.
   3972..4093    +  polyA_signal   SV40 poly(A) signal: SV40 polyadenylation signal
   4166..4182    -  protein_bind   lac operator: The lac repressor binds to the lac operator to inhibit transcription in E. coli. This inhibition can be relieved by adding lactose or isopropyl-β-D-thiogalactopyranoside (IPTG). lac repressor encoded by lacI
   4190..4220    -  promoter       lac promoter: promoter for the E. coli lac operon
   4235..4256    -  protein_bind   CAP binding site: CAP binding activates transcription in the presence of cAMP. E. coli catabolite activator protein
   4269..4360    -  CDS            lacI (fragment): lac repressor; lacI; The lac repressor binds to the lac operator to inhibit transcription in E. coli. This inhibition can be relieved by adding lactose or isopropyl-β-D-thiogalactopyranoside (IPTG).
   4544..5132    -  rep_origin     ori: high-copy-number ColE1/pMB1/pBR322/pUC origin of replication
   5303..6163    -  CDS            AmpR: β-lactamase; bla; confers resistance to ampicillin, carbenicillin, and related antibiotics
   6164..6268    -  promoter       AmpR promoter: bla
   6327..6379    -  misc_feature   bom (fragment): basis of mobility region from pBR322
>Addgene plasmid #112714 | pcDNA3.1/TO-myc-BirA*-NES | addgene full sequence | sequence record 217165 | Addgene NGS Result
CGATGTACGGGCCAGATATACGCGTTGACATTGATTATTGACTAGTTATTAATAGTAATCAATTACGGGG
TCATTAGTTCATAGCCCATATATGGAGTTCCGCGTTACATAACTTACGGTAAATGGCCCGCCTGGCTGAC
CGCCCAACGACCCCCGCCCATTGACGTCAATAATGACGTATGTTCCCATAGTAACGCCAATAGGGACTTT
CCATTGACGTCAATGGGTGGAGTATTTACGGTAAACTGCCCACTTGGCAGTACATCAAGTGTATCATATG
CCAAGTACGCCCCCTATTGACGTCAATGACGGTAAATGGCCCGCCTGGCATTATGCCCAGTACATGACCT
TATGGGACTTTCCTACTTGGCAGTACATCTACGTATTAGTCATCGCTATTACCATGGTGATGCGGTTTTG
GCAGTACATCAATGGGCGTGGATAGCGGTTTGACTCACGGGGATTTCCAAGTCTCCACCCCATTGACGTC
AATGGGAGTTTGTTTTGGCACCAAAATCAACGGGACTTTCCAAAATGTCGTAACAACTCCGCCCCATTGA
CGCAAATGGGCGGTAGGCGTGTACGGTGGGAGGTCTATATAAGCAGAGCTCTCCCTATCAGTGATAGAGA
TCTCCCTATCAGTGATAGAGATCTGGCTAACTAGAGAACCCACTGCTTACTGGCTTATCGAAATTAATAC
GACTCACTATAGGGAGACCCAAGCTGGCTAGCCACCATGGAACAAAAACTCATCTCAGAAGAGGATCTCG
ACAAGGACAACACCGTGCCCCTGAAGCTGATCGCCCTGCTGGCCAACGGCGAGTTCCACTCTGGCGAGCA
GCTGGGAGAGACCCTGGGAATGAGCAGAGCCGCCATCAACAAGCACATCCAGACACTGAGAGACTGGGGA
GTGGACGTGTTCACCGTGCCTGGCAAGGGCTACAGCCTGCCTGAGCCTATCCAGCTGCTGAACGCCAAGC
AGATCCTGGGACAGCTGGATGGCGGAAGCGTGGCCGTGCTGCCTGTGATCGACTCCACCAATCAGTACCT
GCTGGACAGAATCGGAGAGCTGAAGTCCGGCGACGCCTGCATCGCCGAGTACCAGCAGGCTGGCAGAGGA
GGCAGAGGACGGAAGTGGTTCAGCCCATTCGGAGCCAACCTGTACCTGTCCATGTTCTGGAGACTGGAGC
AGGGACCTGCTGCTGCTATCGGACTGAGTCTGGTGATCGGAATCGTGATGGCCGAGGTGCTGAGAAAGCT
GGGAGCCGACAAGGTGAGAGTGAAGTGGCCTAATGACCTGTACCTCCAGGACCGCAAGCTGGCTGGCATC
CTGGTGGAGCTGACAGGCAAGACAGGCGATGCCGCTCAGATCGTGATCGGAGCCGGAATCAACATGGCCA
TGAGAAGAGTGGAGGAGAGCGTGGTGAACCAGGGCTGGATCACCCTGCAGGAGGCTGGCATCAACCTGGA
CCGGAACACCCTGGCCGCCATGCTGATCAGAGAGCTGAGAGCCGCTCTGGAGCTGTTCGAGCAGGAGGGA
CTGGCTCCTTACCTGAGCAGATGGGAGAAGCTGGACAACTTCATCAACAGACCTGTGAAGCTGATCATCG
GCGACAAGGAAATCTTCGGCATCTCCAGAGGAATCGACAAGCAGGGAGCTCTGCTGCTGGAGCAGGACGG
AATCATCAAGCCCTGGATGGGCGGAGAAATCTCCCTGAGAAGCGCAGAGAAGCTCGAGCTTCAGCTACCA
CCGCTTGAGAGACTTACTCTTGATATGGCCATGGAGGCCTGATGACGGCCGCCACTGTGCTGGATATCTG
CAGAATTCCACCACACTGGACTAGTGGATCCGAGCTCGGTACCAAGCTTAAGTTTAAACCGCTGATCAGC
CTCGACTGTGCCTTCTAGTTGCCAGCCATCTGTTGTTTGCCCCTCCCCCGTGCCTTCCTTGACCCTGGAA
GGTGCCACTCCCACTGTCCTTTCCTAATAAAATGAGGAAATTGCATCGCATTGTCTGAGTAGGTGTCATT
CTATTCTGGGGGGTGGGGTGGGGCAGGACAGCAAGGGGGAGGATTGGGAAGACAATAGCAGGCATGCTGG
GGATGCGGTGGGCTCTATGGCTTCTGAGGCGGAAAGAACCAGCTGGGGCTCTAGGGGGTATCCCC
[124 nt withheld, positions 2166-2289]
C
[91 nt withheld, positions 2291-2381]
A
[49 nt withheld, positions 2383-2431]
CCTTTGACGTTGGAGTCCACGTTCTTTAATAGTGGACTCTTGTTCCAAACTGGAACAACACTCAACCCTA
TCTCGGTCTATTCTTTTGATTTATAAGGGATTTTGCCGATTTCGGCCTATTGGTTAAAAAATGAGCTGAT
TTAACAAAAATTTAACGCGAATTAATTCTGTGGAATGTGTGTCAGTTAGGGTGTGGAAAGTCCCCAGGCT
CCCCAGCAGGCAGAAGTATGCAAAGCATGCATCTCAATTAGTCAGCAACCAGGTGTGGAAAGTCCCCAGG
CTCCCCAGCAGGCAGAAGTATGCAAAGCATGCATCTCAATTAGTCAGCAACCATAGTCCCGCCCCTAACT
CCGCCCATCCCGCCCCTAACTCCGCCCAGTTCCGCCCATTCTCCGCCCCATGGCTGACTAATTTTTTTTA
TTTATGCAGAGGCCGAGGCCGCCTCTGCCTCTGAGCTATTCCAGAAGTAGTGAGGAGGCTTTTTTGGAGG
CCTAGGCTTTTGCAAAAAGCTCCCGGGAGCTTGTATATCCATTTTCGGATCTGATCAAGAGACAGGATGA
GGATCGTTTCGCATGATTGAACAAGATGGATTGCACGCAGGTTCTCCGGCCGCTTGGGTGGAGAGGCTAT
TCGGCTATGACTGGGCACAACAGACAATCGGCTGCTCTGATGCCGCCGTGTTCCGGCTGTCAGCGCAGGG
GCGCCCGGTTCTTTTTGTCAAGACCGACCTGTCCGGTGCCCTGAATGAACTGCAGGACGAGGCAGCGCGG
CTATCGTGGCTGGCCACGACGGGCGTTCCTTGCGTAGCTGTGCTCGACGTTGTCACTGAAGCGGGAAGGG
ACTGGCTGCTATTGGGCGAAGTGCCGGGGCAGGATCTCCTGTCATCTCACCTTGCTCCTGCCGAGAAAGT
ATCCATCATGGCTGATGCAATGCGGCGGCTGCATACGCTTGATCCGGCTACCTGCCCATTCGACCACCAA
GCGAAACATCGCATCGAGCGAGCACGTACTCGGATGGAAGCCGGTCTTGTCGATCAGGATGATCTGGACG
AAGAGCATCAGGGGCTCGCGCCAGCCGAACTGTTCGCCAGGCTCAAGGCGCGCATGCCCGACGGCGAGGA
TCTCGTCGTGACCCATGGCGATGCCTGCTTGCCGAATATCATGGTGGAAAATGGCCGCTTTTCTGGATTC
ATCGACTGTGGCCGGCTGGGTGTGGCGGACCGCTATCAGGACATAGCGTTGGCTACCCGTGATATTGCTG
AAGAGCTTGGCGGCGAATGGGCTGACCGCTTCCTCGTGCTTTACGGTATCGCCGCTCCCGATTCGCAGCG
CATCGCCTTCTATCGCCTTCTTGACGAGTTCTTCTGAGCGGGACTCTGGGGTTCGAAATGACCGACCAAG
CGACGCCCAACCTGCCATCACGAGATTTCGATTCCACCGCCGCCTTCTATGAAAGGTTGGGCTTCGGAAT
CGTTTTCCGGGACGCCGGCTGGATGATCCTCCAGCGCGGGGATCTCATGCTGGAGTTCTTCGCCCACCCC
AACTTGTTTATTGCAGCTTATAATGGTTACAAATAAAGCAATAGCATCACAAATTTCACAAATAAAGCAT
TTTTTTCACTGCATTCTAGTTGTGGTTTGTCCAAACTCATCAATGTATCTTATCATGTCTGTATACCGTC
GACCTCTAGCTAGAGCTTGGCGTAATCATGGTCATAGCTGTTTCCTGTGTGAAATTGTTATCCGCTCACA
ATTCCACACAACATACGAGCCGGAAGCATAAAGTGTAAAGCCTGGGGTGCCTAATGAGTGAGCTAACTCA
CATTAATTGCGTTGCGCTCACTGCCCGCTTTCCAGTCGGGAAACCTGTCGTGCCAGCTGCATTAATGAAT
CGGCCAACGCGCGGGGAGAGGCGGTTTGCGTATTGGGCGTTCTTCCGCTTCCTCGCTCACTGACTCGCTG
CGCTCGGTCGTTCGGCTGCGGCGAGCGGTATCAGCTCACTCAAAGGCGGTAATACGGTTATCCACAGAAT
CAGGGGATAACGCAGGAAAGAACATGTGAGCAAAAGGCCAGCAAAAGGCCAGGAACCGTAAAAAGGCCGC
GTTGCTGGCGTTTTTCCATAGGCTCCGCCCCCCTGACGAGCATCACAAAAATCGACGCTCAAGTCAGAGG
TGGCGAAACCCGACAGGACTATAAAGATACCAGGCGTTTCCCCCTGGAAGCTCCCTCGTGCGCTCTCCTG
TTCCGACCCTGCCGCTTACCGGATACCTGTCCGCCTTTCTCCCTTCGGGAAGCGTGGCGCTTTCTCATAG
CTCACGCTGTAGGTATCTCAGTTCGGTGTAGGTCGTTCGCTCCAAGCTGGGCTGTGTGCACGAACCCCCC
GTTCAGCCCGACCGCTGCGCCTTATCCGGTAACTATCGTCTTGAGTCCAACCCGGTAAGACACGACTTAT
CGCCACTGGCAGCAGCCACTGGTAACAGGATTAGCAGAGCGAGGTATGTAGGCGGTGCTACAGAGTTCTT
GAAGTGGTGGCCTAACTACGGCTACACTAGAAGAACAGTATTTGGTATCTGCGCTCTGCTGAAGCCAGTT
ACCTTCGGAAAAAGAGTTGGTAGCTCTTGATCCGGCAAACAAACCACCGCTGGTAGCGGTGGTTTTTTTG
TTTGCAAGCAGCAGATTACGCGCAGAAAAAAAGGATCTCAAGAAGATCCTTTGATCTTTTCTACGGGGTC
TGACGCTCAGTGGAACGAAAACTCACGTTAAGGGATTTTGGTCATGAGATTATCAAAAAGGATCTTCACC
TAGATCCTTTTAAATTAAAAATGAAGTTTTAAATCAATCTAAAGTATATATGAGTAAACTTGGTCTGACA
GTTACCAATGCTTAATCAGTGAGGCACCTATCTCAGCGATCTGTCTATTTCGTTCATCCATAGTTGCCTG
ACTCCCCGTCGTGTAGATAACTACGATACGGGAGGGCTTACCATCTGGCCCCAGTGCTGCAATGATACCG
CGAGACCCACGCTCACCGGCTCCAGATTTATCAGCAATAAACCAGCCAGCCGGAAGGGCCGAGCGCAGAA
GTGGTCCTGCAACTTTATCCGCCTCCATCCAGTCTATTAATTGTTGCCGGGAAGCTAGAGTAAGTAGTTC
GCCAGTTAATAGTTTGCGCAACGTTGTTGCCATTGCTACAGGCATCGTGGTGTCACGCTCGTCGTTTGGT
ATGGCTTCATTCAGCTCCGGTTCCCAACGATCAAGGCGAGTTACATGATCCCCCATGTTGTGCAAAAAAG
CGGTTAGCTCCTTCGGTCCTCCGATCGTTGTCAGAAGTAAGTTGGCCGCAGTGTTATCACTCATGGTTAT
GGCAGCACTGCATAATTCTCTTACTGTCATGCCATCCGTAAGATGCTTTTCTGTGACTGGTGAGTACTCA
ACCAAGTCATTCTGAGAATAGTGTATGCGGCGACCGAGTTGCTCTTGCCCGGCGTCAATACGGGATAATA
CCGCGCCACATAGCAGAACTTTAAAAGTGCTCATCATTGGAAAACGTTCTTCGGGGCGAAAACTCTCAAG
GATCTTACCGCTGTTGAGATCCAGTTCGATGTAACCCACTCGTGCACCCAACTGATCTTCAGCATCTTTT
ACTTTCACCAGCGTTTCTGGGTGAGCAAAAACAGGAAGGCAAAATGCCGCAAAAAAGGGAATAAGGGCGA
CACGGAAATGTTGAATACTCATACTCTTCCTTTTTCAATATTATTGAAGCATTTATCAGGGTTATTGTCT
CATGAGCGGATACATATTTGAATGTATTTAGAAAAATAAACAAATAGGGGTTCCGCGCACATTTCCCCGA
AAAGTGCCACCTGACGTCGACGGATCGGGAGATCTCCCGATCCCCTATGGTGCACTCTCAGTACAATCTG
CTCTGATGCCGCATAGTTAAGCCAGTATCTGCTCCCTGCTTGTGTGTTGGAGGTCGCTGAGTAGTGCGCG
AGCAAAATTTAAGCTACAACAAGGCAAGGCTTGACCGACAATTGCATGAAGAATCTGCTTAGGGTTAGGC
GTTTTGCGCTGCTTCG
