>Addgene plasmid #112714 | pcDNA3.1/TO-myc-BirA*-NES | depositor partial sequence | sequence record 212892 | Contains coding region
GCCCACTTGGCAGTACATCAAGTGTATCATATGCCAAGTACGCCCCCTATTGACGTCAATGACGGTAAAT
GGCCCGCCTGGCATTATGCCCAGTACATGACCTTATGGGACTTTCCTACTTGGCAGTACATCTACGTATT
AGTCATCGCTATTACCATGGTGATGCGGTTTTGGCAGTACATCAATGGGCGTGGATAGCGGTTTGACTCA
CGGGGATTTCCAAGTCTCCACCCCATTGACGTCAATGGGAGTTTGTTTTGGCACCAAAATCAACGGGACT
TTCCAAAATGTCGTAACAACTCCGCCCCATTGACGCAAATGGGCGGTAGGCGTGTACGGTGGGAGGTCTA
TATAAGCAGAGCTCTCCCTATCAGTGATAGAGATCTCCCTATCAGTGATAGAGATCTGGCTAACTAGAGA
ACCCACTGCTTACTGGCTTATCGAAATTAATACGACTCACTATAGGGAGACCCAAGCTGGCTAGCCACCA
TGGAACAAAAACTCATCTCAGAAGAGGATCTCGACAAGGACAACACCGTGCCCCTGAAGCTGATCGCCCT
GCTGGCCAACGGCGAGTTCCACTCTGGCGAGCAGCTGGGAGAGACCCTGGGAATGAGCAGAGCCGCCATC
AACAAGCACATCCAGACACTGAGAGACTGGGGAGTGGACGTGTTCACCGTGCCTGGCAAGGGCTACAGCC
TGCCTGAGCCTATCCAGCTGCTGAACGCCAAGCAGATCCTGGGACAGCTGGATGGCGGAAGCGTGGCCGT
GCTGCCTGTGATCGACTCCACCAATCAGTACCTGCTGGACAGAATCGGAGAGCTGAAGTCCGGCGACGCC
TGCATCGCCGAGTACCAGCAGGCTGGCAGAGGAGGCAGAGGACGGAAGTGGTTCAGCCCATTCGGAGCCA
ACCTGTACCTGTCCATGTTCTGGAGACTGGAGCAGGGACCTGCTGCTGCCATCGGACTGAGTCTGGTGAT
CGGAATCGTGATGGCCGAGGTGCTGAGAAAGCTGGGAGCCGACAAGGTGAGAGTGAAGTGGCCTAATGAC
CTGTACCTCCAGGACCGCAAGCTGGCTGGCATCCTGGTGGAGCTGACAGGCAAGACAGGCGATGCCGCTC
AGATCGTGATCGGAGCCGGAATCAACATGGCCATGAGAAGAGTGGAGGAGAGCGTGGTGAACCAGGGCTG
GATCACCCTGCAGGAGGCTGGCATCAACCTGGACCGGAACACCCTGGCCGCCATGCTGATCAGAGAGCTG
AGAGCCGCTCTGGAGCTGTTCGAGCAGGAGGGACTGGCTCCTTACCTGAGCAGATGGGAGAAGCTGGACA
ACTTCATCAACAGACCTGTGAAGCTGATCATCGGCGACAAGGAAATCTTCGGCATCTCCAGAGGAATCGA
CAAGCAGGGAGCTCTGCTGCTGGAGCAGGACGGAATCATCAAGCCCTGGATGGGCGGAGAAATCTCCCTG
AGAAGCGCAGAGAAGCTCGAGCTTCAGCTACCACCGCTTGAGAGACTTACTCTTGATATGGCCATGGAGG
CCTGATGACGGCCGCCACTGTGCTGGATATCTGCAGAATTCCACCACACTGGACTAGTGGATCCGAGCTC
GGTACCAAGCTTAAGTTTAAACCGCTGATCAGCCTCGACTGTGCCTTCTAGTTGCCAGCCATCTGTTGTT
TGCCCCTCCCCCGTGCCTTCCTTGACCCTGGAAGGTGCCACTCCCACTGTCCTTTCCTAATAAAATGAGG
AAATTGCATCGCATTGTCTGAGTAGGTGTCATTCTATTCTGGGGGGTGGGGTGGGGCAGGACAGCAAGGG
GGAGGATTGGGAAGACAATAGCAGGCATGC
